>Addgene plasmid #228825 | pcDNA5/FRT/TO_eGFP-pScaD | addgene full sequence | sequence record 456407 | Addgene NGS Result
GACGGATCGGGAGATCTCCCGATCCCCTATGGTGCACTCTCAGTACAATCTGCTCTGATGCCGCATAGTT
AAGCCAGTATCTGCTCCCTGCTTGTGTGTTGGAGGTCGCTGAGTAGTGCGCGAGCAAAATTTAAGCTACA
ACAAGGCAAGGCTTGACCGACAATTGCATGAAGAATCTGCTTAGGGTTAGGCGTTTTGCGCTGCTTCGCG
ATGTACGGGCCAGATATACGCGTTGACATTGATTATTGACTAGTTATTAATAGTAATCAATTACGGGGTC
ATTAGTTCATAGCCCATATATGGAGTTCCGCGTTACATAACTTACGGTAAATGGCCCGCCTGGCTGACCG
CCCAACGACCCCCGCCCATTGACGTCAATAATGACGTATGTTCCCATAGTAACGCCAATAGGGACTTTCC
ATTGACGTCAATGGGTGGAGTATTTACGGTAAACTGCCCACTTGGCAGTACATCAAGTGTATCATATGCC
AAGTACGCCCCCTATTGACGTCAATGACGGTAAATGGCCCGCCTGGCATTATGCCCAGTACATGACCTTA
TGGGACTTTCCTACTTGGCAGTACATCTACGTATTAGTCATCGCTATTACCATGGTGATGCGGTTTTGGC
AGTACATCAATGGGCGTGGATAGCGGTTTGACTCACGGGGATTTCCAAGTCTCCACCCCATTGACGTCAA
TGGGAGTTTGTTTTGGCACCAAAATCAACGGGACTTTCCAAAATGTCGTAACAACTCCGCCCCATTGACG
CAAATGGGCGGTAGGCGTGTACGGTGGGAGGTCTATATAAGCAGAGCTCTCCCTATCAGTGATAGAGATC
TCCCTATCAGTGATAGAGATCGTCGACGAGCTCGTTTAGTGAACCGTCAGATCGCCTGGAGACGCCATCC
ACGCTGTTTTGACCTCCATAGAAGACACCGGGACCGATCCAGCCTCCGGACTCTAGCGTTTAAACTTAAG
CTTACCATGGTGAGCAAGGGCGAGGAGCTGTTCACCGGGGTGGTGCCCATCCTGGTCGAGCTGGACGGCG
ACGTAAACGGCCACAAGTTCAGCGTGTCCGGCGAGGGCGAGGGCGATGCCACCTACGGCAAGCTGACCCT
GAAGTTCATCTGCACCACCGGCAAGCTGCCCGTGCCCTGGCCCACCCTCGTGACCACCCTGACCTACGGC
GTGCAGTGCTTCAGCCGCTACCCCGACCACATGAAGCAGCACGACTTCTTCAAGTCCGCCATGCCCGAAG
GCTACGTCCAGGAGCGCACCATCTTCTTCAAGGACGACGGCAACTACAAGACCCGCGCCGAGGTGAAGTT
CGAGGGCGACACCCTGGTGAACCGCATCGAGCTGAAGGGCATCGACTTCAAGGAGGACGGCAACATCCTG
GGGCACAAGCTGGAGTACAACTACAACAGCCACAACGTCTATATCATGGCCGACAAGCAGAAGAACGGCA
TCAAGGTGAACTTCAAGATCCGCCACAACATCGAGGACGGCAGCGTGCAGCTCGCCGACCACTACCAGCA
GAACACCCCCATCGGCGACGGCCCCGTGCTGCTGCCCGACAACCACTACCTGAGCACCCAGTCCGCCCTG
AGCAAAGACCCCAACGAGAAGCGCGATCACATGGTCCTTAAGGAGTTCGTGACCGCCGCCGGGATCACTC
TCGGCATGGACGAGCTGTACAAGGGAGGTTCAGGTGGATCTGGAGGTATGACCAAGTCCTCTACAGCCAA
CTTCAAGGCACAACTGAGCGAACGCCTCCGGATGCACCAACAGTCACCCAACGAAAGCGACGACGAAGAC
GACATGGAGGCTGATATCAAATCCCAGCAGCAGTTCGCTGATTTCAAGAAGCATCAGAACTCTAACAACA
AGTACGTCAGCAAGATCTTCGCACTGGAAACACTGATCACCAAGGTTCCCAGAATCCCTGATAAGGAGAA
CAACACCGCACCCAATCAGAACAACGATGCCACCGACGATTGGGATGATGATAACATTTCAAGCAAAGAC
CTGAAGTCCTCTCAGAAACCACTGACCTTCAAGGAGAGAGCAAAGAAGATCGAGCAGACCCTCGGACCAA
TCTTTGCAGCAAAGTCTAACACCAATACAAAGCAACCCACCGACAACAACGTTAAGAAACCAGTGGCAGC
CATTCCCAATCCCAATACTACTCCTATAGCCACCACTCATTACAATGACAACATTAGCAGTAAGGACCTC
AATTCCTCCCAGAAGACCCTGGCCTTCAAGGAAAGGGCTAAGAAGATAGAGCAGACTCTCGGACCAATCT
TTGCTGCTAAGAGCAACACCAATACAAAGCAGCCAACAGGCAACAACGTTAAGCAACACGTCATCATGAT
TCCCAACACCAATACCACATCTATTGCAACAACTCACTCCAACAACAACATCTCCTCTAAGGATCTGAAC
TCCTCAAACGAAGCCCTGACTTTCAAAGAAAGGGCTAAGAGAATTGAACAAACCCTGGGACCCATCTTCG
CTGCCAAGTCAAACACAAACACTAAGCAGCCTACAGGCAACAACGTGAAGCAGCACGTCATCATGATACC
CAACACCAACACTACAAGTATTGCCACCACCCATTCCAACAACAACATCTCTTCTAAGGATCTCAACTCT
AGCAATGAAGCTCTGACATTCAAAGAGAGGGCTAAGAGAATCGAGCAAACCCTGGGTCCCATCTTCGCAG
CTAAGTCCAATACAAACACCAAACAACCTACATCAAACAATGTCAAGAACCCAGTGGTGGTGATCCCAAC
ACCAAACACAACAAGTATCGCCACCACCAATAGTAAAGATAACATCTCAAGCAAGGATCTGAATAGCAGC
CAGAAGACACTCACCATCAAGGAGAAGGCAAAGAAGATCGAACAGACTCTCGGTCCAATCTTCGCAGCCA
AATCCAATACCAACACAAAGCAGCCAACTAACAACAATGTTAAGAAGCCTGTGGCTGTCATTCCCTCACC
CAACACCACCAGTATTGCTACTACCAATTCTAAGGATAACATCTCCTCCAAAGATCTGAACTCTAGCCAG
AAGACACTGACCATCAAAGAGAAAGCTAAGAAGATCGAGCAAACACTGGGACCTATCTTCGCAGCCAAGA
GCAACACTAACACAAAGCAGCCCACTGACAACAATGTCAAGAAACCAGTCACAGCCATTCCTAAGCATAA
CATAACACCTATCACTACTCCTACCCACCAGACACTCATCTGCTCAGATCAGTCTAATGACGAAATCGAG
GATATCTGCTATGACGCAGAGGATGTTCTGGACTGCTCTGCAAACCAGCCATCTCTCCTGCCTCCCAGTA
CCCTCAACAATAGCGCTGTCCAGCCTCTCAACAACAACAACCAGCAATTCGACAACTCAGAACAGAACAA
GACTATTGAGTCCGAGATAGAAGATGTCCTGGACTGCAGCGCTAATCAGCCAAGTCTGCTCCTCCCTAGT
ACTCTCAACAATTCTGCAGTGCAGCCACTCAACAACAACAACCAGCAGTTTGACAACTCCGAGCAGAACA
AGACCATTGAGAGCGAGATCAAGGTTAAGGCTTACTTCAAAGAACAGGAGAAGGCACTCCTCAAGGCTGC
CCAAACAAACGACATCGCTATCACATCTGCTATCACTGCCGTGACAGCCACCACTGTCTCAGCCATAACC
TCCTCCATCTCTAAGATGTGTCAGAACCATCGCTGATAAAGCGGCCGCTGATCAGCCTCGACTGTGCCTT
CTAGTTGCCAGCCATCTGTTGTTTGCCCCTCCCCCGTGCCTTCCTTGACCCTGGAAGGTGCCACTCCCAC
TGTCCTTTCCTAATAAAATGAGGAAATTGCATCGCATTGTCTGAGTAGGTGTCATTCTATTCTGGGGGGT
GGGGTGGGGCAGGACAGCAAGGGGGAGGATTGGGAAGACAATAGCAGGCATGCTGGGGATGCGGTGGGCT
CTATGGCTTCTGAGGCGGAAAGAACCAGCTGGGGCTCTAGGGGGTATCCCC
[124 nt withheld, positions 4042-4165]
C
[91 nt withheld, positions 4167-4257]
AGGGTGATGGTTCACGTACCTAGAAGTTCCTATTCCGAAGTTCCTATTCTCTAGAAAGTATAGGAACTTC
CTTGGCCAAAAAGCCTGAACTCACCGCGACGTCTGTCGAGAAGTTTCTGATCGAAAAGTTCGACAGCGTC
TCCGACCTGATGCAGCTCTCGGAGGGCGAAGAATCTCGTGCTTTCAGCTTCGATGTAGGAGGGCGTGGAT
ATGTCCTGCGGGTAAATAGCTGCGCCGATGGTTTCTACAAAGATCGTTATGTTTATCGGCACTTTGCATC
GGCCGCGCTCCCGATTCCGGAAGTGCTTGACATTGGGGAATTCAGCGAGAGCCTGACCTATTGCATCTCC
CGCCGTGCACAGGGTGTCACGTTGCAAGACCTGCCTGAAACCGAACTGCCCGCTGTTCTGCAGCCGGTCG
CGGAGGCCATGGATGCGATCGCTGCGGCCGATCTTAGCCAGACGAGCGGGTTCGGCCCATTCGGACCGCA
AGGAATCGGTCAATACACTACATGGCGTGATTTCATATGCGCGATTGCTGATCCCCATGTGTATCACTGG
CAAACTGTGATGGACGACACCGTCAGTGCGTCCGTCGCGCAGGCTCTCGATGAGCTGATGCTTTGGGCCG
AGGACTGCCCCGAAGTCCGGCACCTCGTGCACGCGGATTTCGGCTCCAACAATGTCCTGACGGACAATGG
CCGCATAACAGCGGTCATTGACTGGAGCGAGGCGATGTTCGGGGATTCCCAATACGAGGTCGCCAACATC
TTCTTCTGGAGGCCGTGGTTGGCTTGTATGGAGCAGCAGACGCGCTACTTCGAGCGGAGGCATCCGGAGC
TTGCAGGATCGCCGCGGCTCCGGGCGTATATGCTCCGCATTGGTCTTGACCAACTCTATCAGAGCTTGGT
TGACGGCAATTTCGATGATGCAGCTTGGGCGCAGGGTCGATGCGACGCAATCGTCCGATCCGGAGCCGGG
ACTGTCGGGCGTACACAAATCGCCCGCAGAAGCGCGGCCGTCTGGACCGATGGCTGTGTAGAAGTACTCG
CCGATAGTGGAAACCGACGCCCCAGCACTCGTCCGAGGGCAAAGGAATAGCACGTACTACGAGATTTCGA
TTCCACCGCCGCCTTCTATGAAAGGTTGGGCTTCGGAATCGTTTTCCGGGACGCCGGCTGGATGATCCTC
CAGCGCGGGGATCTCATGCTGGAGTTCTTCGCCCACCCCAACTTGTTTATTGCAGCTTATAATGGTTACA
AATAAAGCAATAGCATCACAAATTTCACAAATAAAGCATTTTTTTCACTGCATTCTAGTTGTGGTTTGTC
CAAACTCATCAATGTATCTTATCATGTCTGTATACCGTCGACCTCTAGCTAGAGCTTGGCGTAATCATGG
TCATAGCTGTTTCCTGTGTGAAATTGTTATCCGCTCACAATTCCACACAACATACGAGCCGGAAGCATAA
AGTGTAAAGCCTGGGGTGCCTAATGAGTGAGCTAACTCACATTAATTGCGTTGCGCTCACTGCCCGCTTT
CCAGTCGGGAAACCTGTCGTGCCAGCTGCATTAATGAATCGGCCAACGCGCGGGGAGAGGCGGTTTGCGT
ATTGGGCGCTCTTCCGCTTCCTCGCTCACTGACTCGCTGCGCTCGGTCGTTCGGCTGCGGCGAGCGGTAT
CAGCTCACTCAAAGGCGGTAATACGGTTATCCACAGAATCAGGGGATAACGCAGGAAAGAACATGTGAGC
AAAAGGCCAGCAAAAGGCCAGGAACCGTAAAAAGGCCGCGTTGCTGGCGTTTTTCCATAGGCTCCGCCCC
CCTGACGAGCATCACAAAAATCGACGCTCAAGTCAGAGGTGGCGAAACCCGACAGGACTATAAAGATACC
AGGCGTTTCCCCCTGGAAGCTCCCTCGTGCGCTCTCCTGTTCCGACCCTGCCGCTTACCGGATACCTGTC
CGCCTTTCTCCCTTCGGGAAGCGTGGCGCTTTCTCATAGCTCACGCTGTAGGTATCTCAGTTCGGTGTAG
GTCGTTCGCTCCAAGCTGGGCTGTGTGCACGAACCCCCCGTTCAGCCCGACCGATGCGCCTTATCCGGTA
ACTATCGTCTTGAGTCCAACCCGGTAAGACACGACTTATCGCCACTGGCAGCAGCCACTGGTAACAGGAT
TAGCAGAGCGAGGTATGTAGGCGGTGCTACAGAGTTCTTGAAGTGGTGGCCTAACTACGGCTACACTAGA
AGAACAGTATTTGGTATCTGCGCTCTGCTGAAGCCAGTTACCTTCGGAAAAAGAGTTGGTAGCTCTTGAT
CCGGCAAACAAACCACCGCTGGTAGCGGTGGTTTTTTTGTTTGCAAGCAGCAGATTACGCGCAGAAAAAA
AGGATCTCAAGAAGATCCTTTGATCTTTTCTACGGGGTCTGACGCTCAGTGGAACGAAAACTCACGTTAA
GGGATTTTGGTCATGAGATTATCAAAAAGGATCTTCACCTATATCCTTTTAAATTAAAAATGAAGTTTTA
AATCAATCTAAAGTATATATGAGTAAACTTGGTCTGACAGTTACCAATGCTTAATCAGTGAGGCACCTAT
CTCAGCGATCTGTCTATTTCGTTCATCCATAGTTGCCTGACTCCCCGTCGTGTAGATAACTACGATACGG
GAGGGCTTACCATCTGGCCCCAGTGCTGCAATGATACCGCGAGACCCACGCTCACCGGCTCCAGATTTAT
CAGCAATAAACCAGCCAGCCGGAAGGGCCGAGCGCAGAAGTGGTCCTGCAACTTTATCCGCCTCCATCCA
GTCTATTAATTGTTGCCGGGAAGCTAGAGTAAGTAGTTCGCCAGTTAATAGTTTGCGCAACGTTGTTGCC
ATTGCTACAGGCATCGTGGTGTCACGCTCGTCGTTTGGTATGGCTTCATTCAGCTCCGGTTCCCAACGAT
CAAGGCGAGTTACATGATCCCCCATGTTGTGCAAAAAAGCGGTTAGCTCCTTCGGTCCTCCGATCGTTGT
CAGAAGTAAGTTGGCCGCAGTGTTATCACTCATGGTTATGGCAGCACTGCATAATTCTCTTACTGTCATG
CCATCCGTAAGATGCTTTTCTGTGACTGGTGAGTACTCAACCAAGTCATTCTGAGAATAGTGTATGCGGC
GACCGAGTTGCTCTTGCCCGGCGTCAATACGGGATAATACCGCGCCACATAGCAGAACTTTAAAAGTGCT
CATCATTGGAAAACGTTCTTCGGGGCGAAAACTCTCAAGGATCTTACCGCTGTTGAGATCCAGTTCGATG
TAACCCACTCGTGCACCCAACTGATCTTCAGCATCTTTTACTTTCACCAGCGTTTCTGGGTGAGCAAAAA
CAGGAAGGCAAAATGCCGCAAAAAAGGGAATAAGGGCGACACGGAAATGTTGAATACTCATACTCTTCCT
TTTTCAATATTATTGAAGCATTTATCAGGGTTATTGTCTCATGAGCGGATACATATTTGAATGTATTTAG
AAAAATAAACAAATAGGGGTTCCGCGCACATTTCCCCGAAAAGTGCCACCTGACGTC
Features (pLannotate 1.2.2; 21 found; start..end, strand, type, name):
     28..80      -  misc_feature   bom (fragment): basis of mobility region from pBR322
    235..614     +  enhancer       CMV enhancer: human cytomegalovirus immediate early enhancer
    615..818     +  promoter       CMV promoter: human cytomegalovirus (CMV) immediate early promoter
    820..839     +  promoter       PLtetO-1 promoter (fragment): modified phage lambda PL promoter with tet operator sites (Lutz and Bujard, 1997)
    841..860     +  promoter       PLtetO-1 promoter (fragment): modified phage lambda PL promoter with tet operator sites (Lutz and Bujard, 1997)
    868..901     +  promoter       TRE3GV promoter (fragment): 3rd-generation Tet-responsive promoter that can be activated by binding of Tet-On® 3G, optimized for retroviral and lentiviral vectors
    987..1703    +  CDS            EGFP: EGFP is a basic (constitutively fluorescent) green fluorescent protein published in 1996, derived from Aequorea victoria. It is reported to be a rapidly-maturing weak dimer with moderate acid sensitivity.
   3772..3996    +  polyA_signal   bGH poly(A) signal: bovine growth hormone polyadenylation signal
   4000..4021    +  promoter       SV40 promoter (fragment): SV40 enhancer and early promoter
   4042..4275    +  rep_origin     f1 ori (fragment) (sequence partly withheld): f1 bacteriophage origin of replication; arrow indicates direction of (+) strand synthesis
   4280..4327    +  protein_bind   FRT: FLP-mediated recombination occurs in the 8-bp core sequence TCTAGAAA (Turan and Bode, 2011). FLP recombinase from the Saccharomyces cerevisiae 2μ plasmid
   4335..5357    +  CDS            HygR: aminoglycoside phosphotransferase from E. coli; aph(4)-Ia; confers resistance to hygromycin
   5367..5492    +  CDS            ble (fragment): BLE_KLEPN - Experimental evidence at protein level: Swiss-Prot protein existence level 1. Binding protein with a strong affinity to the bleomycin family of antibiotics. Binds to CL990; an antimitotic-antibiotic compound. From Klebsiella pneumoniae.
   5487..5608    +  polyA_signal   SV40 poly(A) signal: SV40 polyadenylation signal
   5681..5697    -  protein_bind   lac operator: The lac repressor binds to the lac operator to inhibit transcription in E. coli. This inhibition can be relieved by adding lactose or isopropyl-β-D-thiogalactopyranoside (IPTG). lac repressor encoded by lacI
   5705..5735    -  promoter       lac promoter: promoter for the E. coli lac operon
   5750..5771    -  protein_bind   CAP binding site: CAP binding activates transcription in the presence of cAMP. E. coli catabolite activator protein
   5784..5876    -  CDS            lacI (fragment): lac repressor; lacI; The lac repressor binds to the lac operator to inhibit transcription in E. coli. This inhibition can be relieved by adding lactose or isopropyl-β-D-thiogalactopyranoside (IPTG).
   6059..6647    -  rep_origin     ori: high-copy-number ColE1/pMB1/pBR322/pUC origin of replication
   6818..7678    -  CDS            AmpR: β-lactamase; bla; confers resistance to ampicillin, carbenicillin, and related antibiotics
   7679..7783    -  promoter       AmpR promoter: bla
