[The description below was written by a language model from this plasmid's Addgene catalogue record and pLannotate feature annotations shown in this document.]
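Description:
pcDNA5/FRT/TO_eGFP-pScaD is a 7.8 kb mammalian expression plasmid built on the pcDNA5/FRT/TO backbone, designed for Flp recombinase-mediated integration into Flp-In host cell lines, here HeLa Flp-In cells. It is maintained in E. coli as a high-copy plasmid through a ColE1/pUC-type origin and an ampicillin resistance gene (β-lactamase) with its own promoter. Short fragments annotated as f1 ori, lac regulatory elements, lacI, ble and bom appear to be backbone remnants rather than functional parts of the design.

The expression cassette is driven by the CMV immediate early enhancer and promoter. It is followed by two short tet operator matches, which the annotation software labels as PLtetO-1 and TRE3GV fragments. This is the CMV/TetO2 arrangement typical of this backbone, which lets transcription be repressed by Tet repressor and induced with tetracycline or doxycycline in cells that express the repressor. Downstream lies an EGFP coding sequence fused to the N-terminus of the insert, the passenger domain (amino acids 30–700) of the autotransporter protein ScaD from the intracellular bacterium Orientia tsutsugamushi, inserted by Gibson cloning. The ScaD portion is not annotated in the feature table but would occupy the unannotated gap between EGFP and the bGH polyadenylation signal that terminates the cassette.

An FRT site sits directly upstream of a hygromycin resistance gene that has no annotated promoter of its own and ends in an SV40 poly(A) signal. In the Flp-In system, this gene is expressed only after recombination at a genomic FRT site places it behind a resident promoter, so hygromycin selects for correct single-copy integrants. The construct is intended for expressing fluorescently tagged ScaD passenger domain in human cells, and the associated work concerns the bacterium's use of BICD2 for dynein-based motility.
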