Addgene plasmid #228825: pcDNA5/FRT/TO_eGFP-pScaD
Purpose: For the expression of the passenger domain of the Orientia tsutsugamushi protein ScaD in HeLa Flp-In cells
Depositing lab: Andrew Carter. Depositing organization: MRC Laboratory of Molecular Biology. Publication: The intracellular bacterium Orientia tsutsugamushi hijacks the adaptor protein BICD2 for dynein-based motility. Manigrasso G, Saharat K, Kullapanich C, Boulanger J, Morgan TE, Kramer H, Salje J, Carter AP. bioRxiv 2024.04.11.589026 10.1101/2024.04.11.589026.
Backbone
  Vector backbone: pCDNA5/FRT/TO
  Vector type: Mammalian Expression
  Selectable markers: Hygromycin
Growth in bacteria
  Bacterial resistance: Ampicillin, 100 μg/mL
  Growth temperature: 37°C
  Growth strain: DH5alpha
  Copy number: High Copy
Gene/Insert
  Gene/Insert name: ScaD
  Species: Orientia tsutsugamushi
  Mutation: aa 30-700
  Tag / fusion protein: eGFP (N terminal on insert)
  Cloning method: Gibson Cloning
Terms and licenses: Academic/Nonprofit Terms; Industry Terms: Not Available to Industry
Depositor comments: Please visit https://doi.org/10.1101/2024.04.11.589026 for bioRxiv preprint.
How to cite: pcDNA5/FRT/TO_eGFP-pScaD was a gift from Andrew Carter (Addgene plasmid # 228825 ; http://n2t.net/addgene:228825 ; RRID:Addgene_228825)
